Addgene plasmid #141809: TFORF1323
Purpose: Lentiviral vector for overexpressing transcription factor ORFs with unique 24-bp barcodes. Barcodes facilitate identification of transcription factors in pooled screens.
Depositing lab: Feng Zhang. Depositing organization: Broad Institute. Publication: A transcription factor atlas of directed differentiation. Joung J, Ma S, Tay T, Geiger-Schuller KR, Kirchgatterer PC, Verdine VK, Guo B, Arias-Garcia MA, Allen WE, Singh A, Kuksenko O, Abudayyeh OO, Gootenberg JS, Fu Z, Macrae RK, Buenrostro JD, Regev A, Zhang F. Cell. 2023 Jan 5;186(1):209-229.e26. doi: 10.1016/j.cell.2022.11.026. PubMed 36608654.
Backbone
  Vector backbone: pLX_TRC317
  Backbone manufacturer: Broad Institute Genetic Perturbation Platform
  Backbone size w/o insert (bp): 8264
  Vector type: Mammalian Expression, Lentiviral
  Selectable markers: Puromycin
Growth in bacteria
  Bacterial resistance: Ampicillin, 100 μg/mL
  Growth temperature: 37°C
  Growth strain: NEB Stable
  Copy number: High Copy
Gene/Insert
  Gene/Insert name: KLF10
  Species: H. sapiens (human)
  Insert size (bp): 1511
  Entrez Gene: KLF10 (a.k.a. EGR-alpha, EGRA, TIEG, TIEG1)
  Promoter: EF1a
  Cloning method: Unknown
  Sequencing primers: 5′ GGGTGGAGACTGAAGTTAGGCCAG; 3′ CACATAGCGTAAAAGGAGCAACATAG
Terms and licenses: Academic/Nonprofit Terms; Industry Terms: Not Available to Industry
Depositor comments: NM_001032282,ENST00000395884 . The transcription factor ORF portion of this plasmid was synthesized by Genewiz. Please test multiple small colonies in case of plasmid recombination. To make this collection available in a timely manner, a portion of this collection was not fully sequenced by Addgene. If an Addgene verified full plasmid sequence is not available, please contact us prior to placing an order to request the full sequence.
How to cite: TFORF1323 was a gift from Feng Zhang (Addgene plasmid # 141809 ; http://n2t.net/addgene:141809 ; RRID:Addgene_141809)
