[The description below was written by a language model from this plasmid's Addgene catalogue record and pLannotate feature annotations shown in this document.]
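Description:
TFORF1323 is a third-generation-style, self-inactivating lentiviral expression plasmid built on the pLX_TRC317 backbone. It carries the human transcription factor KLF10 (also known as TIEG/TIEG1) as one member of a barcoded transcription factor ORF collection. In bacteria it is maintained through a high-copy ColE1/pUC-type origin with ampicillin selection via β-lactamase, and an f1 origin is also present. The depositor warns that recombination can occur, as is common for LTR-containing plasmids. The sequenced record is 9,775 nt, which matches the stated backbone size plus the insert.

The viral genome is transcribed from an RSV promoter fused to a truncated HIV-1 5' LTR. It includes the Ψ packaging signal with a partial gag sequence, the Rev response element for nuclear export of the genomic RNA, a cPPT/CTS element, and a ΔU3 3' LTR that disables LTR-driven transcription after integration. An SV40 polyadenylation signal lies downstream of the 3' LTR.

Two expression units sit between the LTRs. An SV40 early promoter/origin region drives puromycin N-acetyltransferase, which allows selection of transduced mammalian cells. A full-length EF-1α promoter drives the synthesized KLF10 ORF, and a WPRE follows it to enhance transcript stability and expression. The catalogue entry describes a unique 24-bp barcode linked to each ORF, but this barcode is not annotated as a feature. The short U6 promoter fragment between the ORF and the WPRE is probably a residual or primer-binding sequence rather than a working Pol III unit.

The construct is intended for constitutive overexpression of KLF10. It can be used alone or in pooled lentiviral screens, where barcode sequencing identifies which transcription factor each cell received, for example in directed differentiation studies.
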