Features (pLannotate 1.2.2; 31 found; start..end, strand, type, name):
      5..231     +  promoter       RSV promoter: Rous sarcoma virus enhancer/promoter
    232..412     +  LTR            5' LTR (truncated): truncated 5' long terminal repeat (LTR) from HIV-1
    459..584     +  misc_feature   HIV-1 Ψ: packaging signal of human immunodeficiency virus type 1
    568..931     +  CDS            HIV-1 gag (fragment): gag protein from human immunodeficiency virus 1; gag
   1077..1310    +  misc_feature   RRE: The Rev response element (RRE) of HIV-1 allows for Rev-dependent mRNA export from the nucleus to the cytoplasm.
   1687..1713    +  CDS            Rev (fragment): human immunodeficiency virus 1 (HIV-1) Rev protein; rev; enhances nuclear export of unspliced and incompletely spliced viral mRNAs
   1720..1743    +  promoter       SV40 promoter (fragment): SV40 early promoter
   1744..1815    +  promoter       SV40 promoter (fragment): SV40 enhancer and early promoter
   1839..1974    +  rep_origin     SV40 ori: SV40 origin of replication
   2020..2616    +  CDS            PuroR (fragment): puromycin N-acetyltransferase; pac from Streptomyces; confers resistance to puromycin
   2665..2782    +  misc_feature   cPPT/CTS: central polypurine tract and central termination sequence of HIV-1
   2847..2913    +  CDS            small t antigen (fragment): SV40 (simian virus 40) small t antigen
   2920..4098    +  promoter       EF-1α promoter: strong constitutive promoter for human elongation factor EF-1α
   4112..5521    +  CDS            KLF10: KLF10_HUMAN - Also known as TIEG, TIEG1. Experimental evidence at protein level: Swiss-Prot protein existence level 1. Transcriptional repressor which binds to the consensus sequence 5'-GGTGTG-3'. Plays a role in the regulation of the circadian clock; binds to the GC box sequence in the promoter of the core clock component ARTNL/BMAL1 and represses its transcriptional activity. Regulates the circadian expression of genes involved in lipogenesis, gluconeogenesis, and glycolysis in the liver. Represses the expression of PCK2, a rate-limiting step enzyme of gluconeogenesis (By similarity). May pl
   5537..5590    +  promoter       U6 promoter (fragment): RNA polymerase III promoter for human U6 snRNA
   5632..6220    +  misc_feature   WPRE: woodchuck hepatitis virus posttranscriptional regulatory element
   6271..6290    +  misc_feature   cPPT/CTS (fragment): central polypurine tract and central termination sequence of HIV-1
   6292..6525    +  LTR            3' LTR (ΔU3): self-inactivating 3' long terminal repeat (LTR) from HIV-1
   6603..6724    +  polyA_signal   SV40 poly(A) signal: SV40 polyadenylation signal
   6764..6899    +  rep_origin     SV40 ori: SV40 origin of replication
   6920..6938    -  promoter       T7 promoter: promoter for bacteriophage T7 RNA polymerase
   6946..7101    +  CDS            lacZα (fragment): LacZα fragment of β-galactosidase; lacZ fragment
   7106..7534    +  rep_origin     f1 ori (sequence partly withheld): f1 bacteriophage origin of replication; arrow indicates direction of (+) strand synthesis
   7587..7691    +  promoter       AmpR promoter: bla
   7692..8552    +  CDS            AmpR: β-lactamase; bla; confers resistance to ampicillin, carbenicillin, and related antibiotics
   8723..9311    +  rep_origin     ori: high-copy-number ColE1/pMB1/pBR322/pUC origin of replication
   9494..9586    +  CDS            lacI (fragment): lac repressor; lacI; The lac repressor binds to the lac operator to inhibit transcription in E. coli. This inhibition can be relieved by adding lactose or isopropyl-β-D-thiogalactopyranoside (IPTG).
   9599..9620    +  protein_bind   CAP binding site: CAP binding activates transcription in the presence of cAMP. E. coli catabolite activator protein
   9635..9665    +  promoter       lac promoter: promoter for the E. coli lac operon
   9673..9689    +  protein_bind   lac operator: The lac repressor binds to the lac operator to inhibit transcription in E. coli. This inhibition can be relieved by adding lactose or isopropyl-β-D-thiogalactopyranoside (IPTG). lac repressor encoded by lacI
   9734..9752    +  promoter       T3 promoter: promoter for bacteriophage T3 RNA polymerase
>Addgene plasmid #141809 | TFORF1323 | addgene full sequence | sequence record 413873 | Addgene NGS Result
TTAATGTAGTCTTATGCAATACTCTTGTAGTCTTGCAACATGGTAACGATGAGTTAGCAACATGCCTTAC
AAGGAGAGAAAAAGCACCGTGCATGCCGATTGGTGGAAGTAAGGTGGTACGATCGTGCCTTATTAGGAAG
GCAACAGACGGGTCTGACATGGATTGGACGAACCACTGAATTGCCGCATTGCAGAGATATTGTATTTAAG
TGCCTAGCTCGATACATAAACGGGTCTCTCTGGTTAGACCAGATCTGAGCCTGGGAGCTCTCTGGCTAAC
TAGGGAACCCACTGCTTAAGCCTCAATAAAGCTTGCCTTGAGTGCTTCAAGTAGTGTGTGCCCGTCTGTT
GTGTGACTCTGGTAACTAGAGATCCCTCAGACCCTTTTAGTCAGTGTGGAAAATCTCTAGCAGTGGCGCC
CGAACAGGGACTTGAAAGCGAAAGGGAAACCAGAGGAGCTCTCTCGACGCAGGACTCGGCTTGCTGAAGC
GCGCACGGCAAGAGGCGAGGGGCGGCGACTGGTGAGTACGCCAAAAATTTTGACTAGCGGAGGCTAGAAG
GAGAGAGATGGGTGCGAGAGCGTCAGTATTAAGCGGGGGAGAATTAGATCGCGATGGGAAAAAATTCGGT
TAAGGCCAGGGGGAAAGAAAAAATATAAATTAAAACATATAGTATGGGCAAGCAGGGAGCTAGAACGATT
CGCAGTTAATCCTGGCCTGTTAGAAACATCAGAAGGCTGTAGACAAATACTGGGACAGCTACAACCATCC
CTTCAGACAGGATCAGAAGAACTTAGATCATTATATAATACAGTAGCAACCCTCTATTGTGTGCATCAAA
GGATAGAGATAAAAGACACCAAGGAAGCTTTAGACAAGATAGAGGAAGAGCAAAACAAAAGTAAGACCAC
CGCACAGCAAGCGGCCGCTGATCTTCAGACCTGGAGGAGGAGATATGAGGGACAATTGGAGAAGTGAATT
ATATAAATATAAAGTAGTAAAAATTGAACCATTAGGAGTAGCACCCACCAAGGCAAAGAGAAGAGTGGTG
CAGAGAGAAAAAAGAGCAGTGGGAATAGGAGCTTTGTTCCTTGGGTTCTTGGGAGCAGCAGGAAGCACTA
TGGGCGCAGCGTCAATGACGCTGACGGTACAGGCCAGACAATTATTGTCTGGTATAGTGCAGCAGCAGAA
CAATTTGCTGAGGGCTATTGAGGCGCAACAGCATCTGTTGCAACTCACAGTCTGGGGCATCAAGCAGCTC
CAGGCAAGAATCCTGGCTGTGGAAAGATACCTAAAGGATCAACAGCTCCTGGGGATTTGGGGTTGCTCTG
GAAAACTCATTTGCACCACTGCTGTGCCTTGGAATGCTAGTTGGAGTAATAAATCTCTGGAACAGATTTG
GAATCACACGACCTGGATGGAGTGGGACAGAGAAATTAACAATTACACAAGCTTAATACACTCCTTAATT
GAAGAATCGCAAAACCAGCAAGAAAAGAATGAACAAGAATTATTGGAATTAGATAAATGGGCAAGTTTGT
GGAATTGGTTTAACATAACAAATTGGCTGTGGTATATAAAATTATTCATAATGATAGTAGGAGGCTTGGT
AGGTTTAAGAATAGTTTTTGCTGTACTTTCTATAGTGAATAGAGTTAGGCAGGGATATTCACCATTATCG
TTTCAGACCCACCTCCCAACCCCGAGGGGACCCATGCATTGCATCTCAATTAGTCAGCAACCAGGTGTGG
AAAGTCCCCAGGCTCCCCAGCAGGCAGAAGTATGCAAAGCATGCGTCTCAATTAGTCAGCAACCATAGTC
CCGCCCCTAACTCCGCCCATCCCGCCCCTAACTCCGCCCAGTTCCGCCCATTCTCCGCCCCATGGCTGAC
TAATTTTTTTTATTTATGCAGAGGCCGAGGCCGCCTCGGCCTCTGAGCTATTCCAGAAGTAGTGAGGAGG
CTTTTTTGGAGGCCTAGGCTTTTGCAAAAAGCTTTCTAGAGGTACCACCGGAGCTTACCATGACCGAGTA
CAAGCCCACGGTGCGCCTCGCCACCCGCGACGACGTCCCCAGGGCCGTACGCACCCTCGCCGCCGCGTTC
GCCGACTACCCCGCCACGCGCCACACCGTCGATCCGGACCGCCACATCGAGCGGGTCACCGAGCTGCAAG
AACTCTTCCTCACGCGCGTCGGGCTCGACATCGGCAAGGTGTGGGTCGCGGACGACGGCGCCGCCGTGGC
GGTCTGGACCACGCCGGAGAGCGTCGAAGCGGGGGCGGTGTTCGCCGAGATCGGCCCGCGCATGGCCGAG
TTGAGCGGTTCCCGGCTGGCCGCGCAGCAACAGATGGAAGGCCTCCTGGCGCCGCACCGGCCCAAGGAGC
CCGCGTGGTTCCTGGCCACCGTCGGCGTCTCGCCCGACCACCAGGGCAAGGGTCTGGGCAGCGCCGTCGT
GCTCCCCGGAGTGGAGGCGGCCGAGCGCGCCGGGGTGCCCGCCTTCCTGGAGACCTCCGCGCCCCGCAAC
CTCCCCTTCTACGAGCGGCTCGGCTTCACCGTCACCGCCGACGTCGAGGTGCCCGAAGGACCGCGCACCT
GGTGCATGACCCGCAAGCCCGGTGCCAGTTAACGAATTCTAGATCTTGAGACAAATGGCAGTATTCATCC
ACAATTTTAAAAGAAAAGGGGGGATTGGGGGGTACAGTGCAGGGGAAAGAATAGTAGACATAATAGCAAC
AGACATACAAACTAAAGAATTACAAAAACAAATTACAAAAATTCAAAATTTTCGGGTTTATTACAGGGAC
AGCAGAGATCCACTTTGGCGCCGGCTCGAGGCCTGCAGGTGCAAAGATGGATAAAGTTTTAAACAGAGAG
GAATCTTTGCAGCTAATGGACCTTCTAGGTCTTGAAAGGAGTGGGAATTGGCTCCGGTGCCCGTCAGTGG
GCAGAGCGCACATCGCCCACAGTCCCCGAGAAGTTGGGGGGAGGGGTCGGCAATTGAACCGGTGCCTAGA
GAAGGTGGCGCGGGGTAAACTGGGAAAGTGATGTCGTGTACTGGCTCCGCCTTTTTCCCGAGGGTGGGGG
AGAACCGTATATAAGTGCAGTAGTCGCCGTGAACGTTCTTTTTCGCAACGGGTTTGCCGCCAGAACACAG
GTAAGTGCCGTGTGTGGTTCCCGCGGGCCTGGCCTCTTTACGGGTTATGGCCCTTGCGTGCCTTGAATTA
CTTCCACCTGGCTGCAGTACGTGATTCTTGATCCCGAGCTTCGGGTTGGAAGTGGGTGGGAGAGTTCGAG
GCCTTGCGCTTAAGGAGCCCCTTCGCCTCGTGCTTGAGTTGAGGCCTGGCCTGGGCGCTGGGGCCGCCGC
GTGCGAATCTGGTGGCACCTTCGCGCCTGTCTCGCTGCTTTCGATAAGTCTCTAGCCATTTAAAATTTTT
GATGACCTGCTGCGACGCTTTTTTTCTGGCAAGATAGTCTTGTAAATGCGGGCCAAGATCTGCACACTGG
TATTTCGGTTTTTGGGGCCGCGGGCGGCGACGGGGCCCGTGCGTCCCAGCGCACATGTTCGGCGAGGCGG
GGCCTGCGAGCGCGGCCACCGAGAATCGGACGGGGGTAGTCTCAAGCTGGCCGGCCTGCTCTGGTGCCTG
GCCTCGCGCCGCCGTGTATCGCCCCGCCCTGGGCGGCAAGGCTGGCCCGGTCGGCACCAGTTGCGTGAGC
GGAAAGATGGCCGCTTCCCGGCCCTGCTGCAGGGAGCTCAAAATGGAGGACGCGGCGCTCGGGAGAGCGG
GCGGGTGAGTCACCCACACAAAGGAAAAGGGCCTTTCCGTCCTCAGCCGTCGCTTCATGTGACTCCACGG
AGTACCGGGCGCCGTCCAGGCACCTCGATTAGTTCTCGAGCTTTTGGAGTACGTCGTCTTTAGGTTGGGG
GGAGGGGTTTTATGCGATGGAGTTTCCCCACACTGAGTGGGTGGAGACTGAAGTTAGGCCAGCTTGGCAC
TTGATGTAATTCTCCTTGGAATTTGCCCTTTTTGAGTTTGGATCTTGGTTCATTCTCAAGCCTCAGACAG
TGGTTCAAAGTTTTTTTCTTCCATTTCAGGTGTCGTGAGGCTAGCACCGCCACCATGGAGGAAAGAATGG
AAATGATTTCTGAAAGGCCAAAAGAGAGTATGTATTCCTGGAACAAAACTGCAGAGAAAAGTGATTTTGA
AGCTGTAGAAGCACTTATGTCAATGAGCTGCAGTTGGAAGTCTGATTTTAAGAAATACGTTGAAAACAGA
CCTGTTACACCAGTATCTGATTTGTCAGAGGAAGAGAATCTGCTTCCGGGAACACCTGATTTTCATACAA
TCCCAGCATTTTGTTTGACTCCACCTTACAGTCCTTCTGACTTTGAACCCTCTCAAGTGTCAAATCTGAT
GGCACCAGCGCCATCTACTGTACACTTCAAGTCACTCTCAGATACTGCCAAACCTCACATTGCCGCACCT
TTCAAAGAGGAAGAAAAGAGCCCAGTATCTGCCCCCAAACTCCCCAAAGCTCAGGCAACAAGTGTGATTC
GTCATACAGCTGATGCCCAGCTATGTAACCACCAGACCTGCCCAATGAAAGCAGCCAGCATCCTCAACTA
TCAGAACAATTCTTTTAGAAGAAGAACCCACCTAAATGTTGAGGCTGCAAGAAAGAACATACCATGTGCC
GCTGTGTCACCAAACAGATCCAAATGTGAGAGAAACACAGTGGCAGATGTTGATGAGAAAGCAAGTGCTG
CACTTTATGACTTTTCTGTGCCTTCCTCAGAGACGGTCATCTGCAGGTCTCAGCCAGCCCCTGTGTCCCC
ACAACAGAAGTCAGTGTTGGTCTCTCCACCTGCAGTATCTGCAGGGGGAGTGCCACCTATGCCGGTCATC
TGCCAGATGGTTCCCCTTCCTGCCAACAACCCTGTTGTGACAACAGTCGTTCCCAGCACTCCTCCCAGCC
AGCCACCAGCCGTTTGCCCCCCTGTTGTGTTCATGGGCACACAAGTCCCCAAAGGCGCTGTCATGTTTGT
GGTACCCCAGCCCGTTGTGCAGAGTTCAAAGCCTCCGGTGGTGAGCCCGAATGGCACCAGACTCTCTCCC
ATTGCCCCTGCTCCTGGGTTTTCCCCTTCAGCAGCAAAAGTCACTCCTCAGATTGATTCATCAAGGATAA
GGAGTCACATCTGTAGCCACCCAGGATGTGGCAAGACATACTTTAAAAGTTCCCATCTGAAGGCCCACAC
GAGGACGCACACAGGAGAAAAGCCTTTCAGCTGTAGCTGGAAAGGTTGTGAAAGGAGGTTTGCCCGTTCT
GATGAACTGTCCAGACACAGGCGAACCCACACGGGTGAGAAGAAATTTGCGTGCCCCATGTGTGACCGGC
GGTTCATGAGGAGTGACCATTTGACCAAGCATGCCCGGCGCCATCTATCAGCCAAGAAGCTACCAAACTG
GCAGATGGAAGTGAGCAAGCTAAATGACATTGCTCTACCTCCAACCCCTGCTCCCACACAGTAGTAATGA
ACTAGTCCGTAACTTGAAAGTATTTCGATTTCTTGGCTTTATATATCTTGTGGAAAGGACGACCACGTGA
TAACGTCTTCTAAATAACGCGTTAAGTCGACAATCAACCTCTGGATTACAAAATTTGTGAAAGATTGACT
GGTATTCTTAACTATGTTGCTCCTTTTACGCTATGTGGATACGCTGCTTTAATGCCTTTGTATCATGCTA
TTGCTTCCCGTATGGCTTTCATTTTCTCCTCCTTGTATAAATCCTGGTTGCTGTCTCTTTATGAGGAGTT
GTGGCCCGTTGTCAGGCAACGTGGCGTGGTGTGCACTGTGTTTGCTGACGCAACCCCCACTGGTTGGGGC
ATTGCCACCACCTGTCAGCTCCTTTCCGGGACTTTCGCTTTCCCCCTCCCTATTGCCACGGCGGAACTCA
TCGCCGCCTGCCTTGCCCGCTGCTGGACAGGGGCTCGGCTGTTGGGCACTGACAATTCCGTGGTGTTGTC
GGGGAAATCATCGTCCTTTCCTTGGCTGCTCGCCTGTGTTGCCACCTGGATTCTGCGCGGGACGTCCTTC
TGCTACGTCCCTTCGGCCCTCAATCCAGCGGACCTTCCTTCCCGCGGCCTGCTGCCGGCTCTGCGGCCTC
TTCCGCGTCTTCGCCTTCGCCCTCAGACGAGTCGGATCTCCCTTTGGGCCGCCTCCCCGCGTCGACTTTA
AGACCAATGACTTACAAGGCAGCTGTAGATCTTAGCCACTTTTTAAAAGAAAAGGGGGGACTGGAAGGGC
TAATTCACTCCCAACGAAGACAAGATCTGCTTTTTGCTTGTACTGGGTCTCTCTGGTTAGACCAGATCTG
AGCCTGGGAGCTCTCTGGCTAACTAGGGAACCCACTGCTTAAGCCTCAATAAAGCTTGCCTTGAGTGCTT
CAAGTAGTGTGTGCCCGTCTGTTGTGTGACTCTGGTAACTAGAGATCCCTCAGACCCTTTTAGTCAGTGT
GGAAAATCTCTAGCAGTACGTATAGTAGTTCATGTCATCTTATTATTCAGTATTTATAACTTGCAAAGAA
ATGAATATCAGAGAGTGAGAGGAACTTGTTTATTGCAGCTTATAATGGTTACAAATAAAGCAATAGCATC
ACAAATTTCACAAATAAAGCATTTTTTTCACTGCATTCTAGTTGTGGTTTGTCCAAACTCATCAATGTAT
CTTATCATGTCTGGCTCTAGCTATCCCGCCCCTAACTCCGCCCATCCCGCCCCTAACTCCGCCCAGTTCC
GCCCATTCTCCGCCCCATGGCTGACTAATTTTTTTTATTTATGCAGAGGCCGAGGCCGCCTCGGCCTCTG
AGCTATTCCAGAAGTAGTGAGGAGGCTTTTTTGGAGGCCTAGGGACGTACCCAATTCGCCCTATAGTGAG
TCGTATTACGCGCGCTCACTGGCCGTCGTTTTACAACGTCGTGACTGGGAAAACCCTGGCGTTACCCAAC
TTAATCGCCTTGCAGCACATCCCCCTTTCGCCAGCTGGCGTAATAGCGAAGAGGCCCGCACCGATCGCCC
TTCCCAACAGTTGCGCAGCCTGAATGGCGAATGGG
[124 nt withheld, positions 7106-7229]
C
[91 nt withheld, positions 7231-7321]
A
[49 nt withheld, positions 7323-7371]
CCTTTGACGTTGGAGTCCACGTTCTTT
[37 nt withheld, positions 7399-7435]
ACCCTATCTCGGTCTATTCTTTTGATTTATAAGGGATTTTGCCGATTTCGGCCTATTGGTTAAAAAATGA
GCTGATTTAACAAAAATTTAACGCGAATTTTAACAAAATATTAACGCTTACAATTTAGGTGGCACTTTTC
GGGGAAATGTGCGCGGAACCCCTATTTGTTTATTTTTCTAAATACATTCAAATATGTATCCGCTCATGAG
ACAATAACCCTGATAAATGCTTCAATAATATTGAAAAAGGAAGAGTATGAGTATTCAACATTTCCGTGTC
GCCCTTATTCCCTTTTTTGCGGCATTTTGCCTTCCTGTTTTTGCTCACCCAGAAACGCTGGTGAAAGTAA
AAGATGCTGAAGATCAGTTGGGTGCACGAGTGGGTTACATCGAACTGGATCTCAACAGCGGTAAGATCCT
TGAGAGTTTTCGCCCCGAAGAACGTTTTCCAATGATGAGCACTTTTAAAGTTCTGCTATGTGGCGCGGTA
TTATCCCGTATTGACGCCGGGCAAGAGCAACTCGGTCGCCGCATACACTATTCTCAGAATGACTTGGTTG
AGTACTCACCAGTCACAGAAAAGCATCTTACGGATGGCATGACAGTAAGAGAATTATGCAGTGCTGCCAT
AACCATGAGTGATAACACTGCGGCCAACTTACTTCTGACAACGATCGGAGGACCGAAGGAGCTAACCGCT
TTTTTGCACAACATGGGGGATCATGTAACTCGCCTTGATCGTTGGGAACCGGAGCTGAATGAAGCCATAC
CAAACGACGAGCGTGACACCACGATGCCTGTAGCAATGGCAACAACGTTGCGCAAACTATTAACTGGCGA
ACTACTTACTCTAGCTTCCCGGCAACAATTAATAGACTGGATGGAGGCGGATAAAGTTGCAGGACCACTT
CTGCGCTCGGCCCTTCCGGCTGGCTGGTTTATTGCTGATAAATCTGGAGCCGGTGAGCGTGGGTCTCGCG
GTATCATTGCAGCACTGGGGCCAGATGGTAAGCCCTCCCGTATCGTAGTTATCTACACGACGGGGAGTCA
GGCAACTATGGATGAACGAAATAGACAGATCGCTGAGATAGGTGCCTCACTGATTAAGCATTGGTAACTG
TCAGACCAAGTTTACTCATATATACTTTAGATTGATTTAAAACTTCATTTTTAATTTAAAAGGATCTAGG
TGAAGATCCTTTTTGATAATCTCATGACCAAAATCCCTTAACGTGAGTTTTCGTTCCACTGAGCGTCAGA
CCCCGTAGAAAAGATCAAAGGATCTTCTTGAGATCCTTTTTTTCTGCGCGTAATCTGCTGCTTGCAAACA
AAAAAACCACCGCTACCAGCGGTGGTTTGTTTGCCGGATCAAGAGCTACCAACTCTTTTTCCGAAGGTAA
CTGGCTTCAGCAGAGCGCAGATACCAAATACTGTTCTTCTAGTGTAGCCGTAGTTAGGCCACCACTTCAA
GAACTCTGTAGCACCGCCTACATACCTCGCTCTGCTAATCCTGTTACCAGTGGCTGCTGCCAGTGGCGAT
AAGTCGTGTCTTACCGGGTTGGACTCAAGACGATAGTTACCGGATAAGGCGCAGCGGTCGGGCTGAACGG
GGGGTTCGTGCACACAGCCCAGCTTGGAGCGAACGACCTACACCGAACTGAGATACCTACAGCGTGAGCT
ATGAGAAAGCGCCACGCTTCCCGAAGGGAGAAAGGCGGACAGGTATCCGGTAAGCGGCAGGGTCGGAACA
GGAGAGCGCACGAGGGAGCTTCCAGGGGGAAACGCCTGGTATCTTTATAGTCCTGTCGGGTTTCGCCACC
TCTGACTTGAGCGTCGATTTTTGTGATGCTCGTCAGGGGGGCGGAGCCTATGGAAAAACGCCAGCAACGC
GGCCTTTTTACGGTTCCTGGCCTTTTGCTGGCCTTTTGCTCACATGTTCTTTCCTGCGTTATCCCCTGAT
TCTGTGGATAACCGTATTACCGCCTTTGAGTGAGCTGATACCGCTCGCCGCAGCCGAACGACCGAGCGCA
GCGAGTCAGTGAGCGAGGAAGCGGAAGAGCGCCCAATACGCAAACCGCCTCTCCCCGCGCGTTGGCCGAT
TCATTAATGCAGCTGGCACGACAGGTTTCCCGACTGGAAAGCGGGCAGTGAGCGCAACGCAATTAATGTG
AGTTAGCTCACTCATTAGGCACCCCAGGCTTTACACTTTATGCTTCCGGCTCGTATGTTGTGTGGAATTG
TGAGCGGATAACAATTTCACACAGGAAACAGCTATGACCATGATTACGCCAAGCGCGCAATTAACCCTCA
CTAAAGGGAACAAAAGCTGGAGCTGCAAGC
