>Addgene plasmid #141809 | TFORF1323 | depositor partial sequence | sequence record 277564 | Insert
ACCGCCACCATGGAGGAAAGAATGGAAATGATTTCTGAAAGGCCAAAAGAGAGTATGTATTCCTGGAACA
AAACTGCAGAGAAAAGTGATTTTGAAGCTGTAGAAGCACTTATGTCAATGAGCTGCAGTTGGAAGTCTGA
TTTTAAGAAATACGTTGAAAACAGACCTGTTACACCAGTATCTGATTTGTCAGAGGAAGAGAATCTGCTT
CCGGGAACACCTGATTTTCATACAATCCCAGCATTTTGTTTGACTCCACCTTACAGTCCTTCTGACTTTG
AACCCTCTCAAGTGTCAAATCTGATGGCACCAGCGCCATCTACTGTACACTTCAAGTCACTCTCAGATAC
TGCCAAACCTCACATTGCCGCACCTTTCAAAGAGGAAGAAAAGAGCCCAGTATCTGCCCCCAAACTCCCC
AAAGCTCAGGCAACAAGTGTGATTCGTCATACAGCTGATGCCCAGCTATGTAACCACCAGACCTGCCCAA
TGAAAGCAGCCAGCATCCTCAACTATCAGAACAATTCTTTTAGAAGAAGAACCCACCTAAATGTTGAGGC
TGCAAGAAAGAACATACCATGTGCCGCTGTGTCACCAAACAGATCCAAATGTGAGAGAAACACAGTGGCA
GATGTTGATGAGAAAGCAAGTGCTGCACTTTATGACTTTTCTGTGCCTTCCTCAGAGACGGTCATCTGCA
GGTCTCAGCCAGCCCCTGTGTCCCCACAACAGAAGTCAGTGTTGGTCTCTCCACCTGCAGTATCTGCAGG
GGGAGTGCCACCTATGCCGGTCATCTGCCAGATGGTTCCCCTTCCTGCCAACAACCCTGTTGTGACAACA
GTCGTTCCCAGCACTCCTCCCAGCCAGCCACCAGCCGTTTGCCCCCCTGTTGTGTTCATGGGCACACAAG
TCCCCAAAGGCGCTGTCATGTTTGTGGTACCCCAGCCCGTTGTGCAGAGTTCAAAGCCTCCGGTGGTGAG
CCCGAATGGCACCAGACTCTCTCCCATTGCCCCTGCTCCTGGGTTTTCCCCTTCAGCAGCAAAAGTCACT
CCTCAGATTGATTCATCAAGGATAAGGAGTCACATCTGTAGCCACCCAGGATGTGGCAAGACATACTTTA
AAAGTTCCCATCTGAAGGCCCACACGAGGACGCACACAGGAGAAAAGCCTTTCAGCTGTAGCTGGAAAGG
TTGTGAAAGGAGGTTTGCCCGTTCTGATGAACTGTCCAGACACAGGCGAACCCACACGGGTGAGAAGAAA
TTTGCGTGCCCCATGTGTGACCGGCGGTTCATGAGGAGTGACCATTTGACCAAGCATGCCCGGCGCCATC
TATCAGCCAAGAAGCTACCAAACTGGCAGATGGAAGTGAGCAAGCTAAATGACATTGCTCTACCTCCAAC
CCCTGCTCCCACACAGTAGTAATGAACTAGTCCGTAACTTGAAAGTATTTCGATTTCTTGGCTTTATATA
TCTTGTGGAAAGGACGACCACGTGATAACGTCTTCTAAATA
