>Addgene plasmid #141809 | TFORF1323 | depositor partial sequence | sequence record 277565 | Barcode
CCACGTGATAACGTCTTCTAAATA
